>Addgene plasmid #158023 | Expression_vector_NT_1 | addgene full sequence | sequence record 309541 | Addgene NGS Result
TAATACGACTCACTATAGGGGAATTGTGAGCGGATAACAATTCCCCTCTAGAAATAATTTTGTTTAACTT
TAAGAAGGAGATATACCATGGGCAGCAGCCATCATCATCATCATCACAGCAGCGGCCTGGTGCCGCGCGG
CAGCCATATGTCGCGCGAGGAGATCCGTAAAGTAGTCGAAACCTTTCTGCGTGCTGCGAATAGCCAGGAC
AAAAAAAAACTCGAAGAGGCGGCGAAAAATATTCTGTCACCTGATGTTCGTCTGGAAGTCGGCAACTATA
CCTGGACCAGCATTGAACAAATGCTTAAGTTTTATCAACTGTCTGAGATTGATCGCGTCGAAATTCGCAA
AGTGCAGGTCGATGGCAACCACGTGCGTGTGGAAATTGAAGTAGAACGTAATGGCAAAAAGTGGACCTGG
GAAGTTGAGGTGGAAGTACGTAATGGTTTGATTAAACGCATTCGTAATCAGGTCGATCCGGAATATAAAA
AAGATGTGCAAAATATCTGGAATAATACCTAACTCGAGCACCACCACCACCACCACTGAGATCCGGCTGC
TAACAAAGCCCGAAAGGAAGCTGAGTTGGCTGCTGCCACCGCTGAGCAATAACTAGCATAACCCCTTGGG
GCCTCTAAACGGGTCTTGAGGGGTTTTTTGCTGAAAGGAGGAACTATATCCGGATTGGCGAATGGG
[124 nt withheld, positions 697-820]
C
[91 nt withheld, positions 822-912]
A
[49 nt withheld, positions 914-962]
CCTTTGACGTTGGAGTCCACGTTCTTT
[37 nt withheld, positions 990-1026]
ACCCTATCTCGGTCTATTCTTTTGATTTATAAGGGATTTTGCCGATTTCGGCCTATTGGTTAAAAAATGA
GCTGATTTAACAAAAATTTAACGCGAATTTTAACAAAATATTAACGCTTACAATTTAGGTGGCACTTTTC
GGGGAAATGTGCGCGGAACCCCTATTTGTTTATTTTTCTAAATACATTCAAATATGTATCCGCTCATGAA
TTAATTCTTAGAAAAACTCATCGAGCATCAAATGAAACTGCAATTTATTCATATCAGGATTATCAATACC
ATATTTTTGAAAAAGCCGTTTCTGTAATGAAGGAGAAAACTCACCGAGGCAGTTCCATAGGATGGCAAGA
TCCTGGTATCGGTCTGCGATTCCGACTCGTCCAACATCAATACAACCTATTAATTTCCCCTCGTCAAAAA
TAAGGTTATCAAGTGAGAAATCACCATGAGTGACGACTGAATCCGGTGAGAATGGCAAAAGTTTATGCAT
TTCTTTCCAGACTTGTTCAACAGGCCAGCCATTACGCTCGTCATCAAAATCACTCGCATCAACCAAACCG
TTATTCATTCGTGATTGCGCCTGAGCGAGACGAAATACGCGATCGCTGTTAAAAGGACAATTACAAACAG
GAATCGAATGCAACCGGCGCAGGAACACTGCCAGCGCATCAACAATATTTTCACCTGAATCAGGATATTC
TTCTAATACCTGGAATGCTGTTTTCCCGGGGATCGCAGTGGTGAGTAACCATGCATCATCAGGAGTACGG
ATAAAATGCTTGATGGTCGGAAGAGGCATAAATTCCGTCAGCCAGTTTAGTCTGACCATCTCATCTGTAA
CATCATTGGCAACGCTACCTTTGCCATGTTTCAGAAACAACTCTGGCGCATCGGGCTTCCCATACAATCG
ATAGATTGTCGCACCTGATTGCCCGACATTATCGCGAGCCCATTTATACCCATATAAATCAGCATCCATG
TTGGAATTTAATCGCGGCCTAGAGCAAGACGTTTCCCGTTGAATATGGCTCATAACACCCCTTGTATTAC
TGTTTATGTAAGCAGACAGTTTTATTGTTCATGACCAAAATCCCTTAACGTGAGTTTTCGTTCCACTGAG
CGTCAGACCCCGTAGAAAAGATCAAAGGATCTTCTTGAGATCCTTTTTTTCTGCGCGTAATCTGCTGCTT
GCAAACAAAAAAACCACCGCTACCAGCGGTGGTTTGTTTGCCGGATCAAGAGCTACCAACTCTTTTTCCG
AAGGTAACTGGCTTCAGCAGAGCGCAGATACCAAATACTGTCCTTCTAGTGTAGCCGTAGTTAGGCCACC
ACTTCAAGAACTCTGTAGCACCGCCTACATACCTCGCTCTGCTAATCCTGTTACCAGTGGCTGCTGCCAG
TGGCGATAAGTCGTGTCTTACCGGGTTGGACTCAAGACGATAGTTACCGGATAAGGCGCAGCGGTCGGGC
TGAACGGGGGGTTCGTGCACACAGCCCAGCTTGGAGCGAACGACCTACACCGAACTGAGATACCTACAGC
GTGAGCTATGAGAAAGCGCCACGCTTCCCGAAGGGAGAAAGGCGGACAGGTATCCGGTAAGCGGCAGGGT
CGGAACAGGAGAGCGCACGAGGGAGCTTCCAGGGGGAAACGCCTGGTATCTTTATAGTCCTGTCGGGTTT
CGCCACCTCTGACTTGAGCGTCGATTTTTGTGATGCTCGTCAGGGGGGCGGAGCCTATGGAAAAACGCCA
GCAACGCGGCCTTTTTACGGTTCCTGGCCTTTTGCTGGCCTTTTGCTCACATGTTCTTTCCTGCGTTATC
CCCTGATTCTGTGGATAACCGTATTACCGCCTTTGAGTGAGCTGATACCGCTCGCCGCAGCCGAACGACC
GAGCGCAGCGAGTCAGTGAGCGAGGAAGCGGAAGAGCGCCTGATGCGGTATTTTCTCCTTACGCATCTGT
GCGGTATTTCACACCGCAATGGTGCACTCTCAGTACAATCTGCTCTGATGCCGCATAGTTAAGCCAGTAT
ACACTCCGCTATCGCTACGTGACTGGGTCATGGCTGCGCCCCGACACCCGCCAACACCCGCTGACGCGCC
CTGACGGGCTTGTCTGCTCCCGGCATCCGCTTACAGACAAGCTGTGACCGTCTCCGGGAGCTGCATGTGT
CAGAGGTTTTCACCGTCATCACCGAAACGCGCGAGGCAGCTGCGGTAAAGCTCATCAGCGTGGTCGTGAA
GCGATTCACAGATGTCTGCCTGTTCATCCGCGTCCAGCTCGTTGAGTTTCTCCAGAAGCGTTAATGTCTG
GCTTCTGATAAAGCGGGCCATGTTAAGGGCGGTTTTTTCCTGTTTGGTCACTGATGCCTCCGTGTAAGGG
GGATTTCTGTTCATGGGGGTAATGATACCGATGAAACGAGAGAGGATGCTCACGATACGGGTTACTGATG
ATGAACATGCCCGGTTACTGGAACGTTGTGAGGGTAAACAACTGGCGGTATGGATGCGGCGGGACCAGAG
AAAAATCACTCAGGGTCAATGCCAGCGCTTCGTTAATACAGATGTAGGTGTTCCACAGGGTAGCCAGCAG
CATCCTGCGATGCAGATCCGGAACATAATGGTGCAGGGCGCTGACTTCCGCGTTTCCAGACTTTACGAAA
CACGGAAACCGAAGACCATTCATGTTGTTGCTCAGGTCGCAGACGTTTTGCAGCAGCAGTCGCTTCACGT
TCGCTCGCGTATCGGTGATTCATTCTGCTAACCAGTAAGGCAACCCCGCCAGCCTAGCCGGGTCCTCAAC
GACAGGAGCACGATCATGCGCACCCGTGGGGCCGCCATGCCGGCGATAATGGCCTGCTTCTCGCCGAAAC
GTTTGGTGGCGGGACCAGTGACGAAGGCTTGAGCGAGGGCGTGCAAGATTCCGAATACCGCAAGCGACAG
GCCGATCATCGTCGCGCTCCAGCGAAAGCGGTCCTCGCCGAAAATGACCCAGAGCGCTGCCGGCACCTGT
CCTACGAGTTGCATGATAAAGAAGACAGTCATAAGTGCGGCGACGATAGTCATGCCCCGCGCCCACCGGA
AGGAGCTGACTGGGTTGAAGGCTCTCAAGGGCATCGGTCGAGATCCCGGTGCCTAATGAGTGAGCTAACT
TACATTAATTGCGTTGCGCTCACTGCCCGCTTTCCAGTCGGGAAACCTGTCGTGCCAGCTGCATTAATGA
ATCGGCCAACGCGCGGGGAGAGGCGGTTTGCGTATTGGGCGCCAGGGTGGTTTTTCTTTTCACCAGTGAG
ACGGGCAACAGCTGATTGCCCTTCACCGCCTGGCCCTGAGAGAGTTGCAGCAAGCGGTCCACGCTGGTTT
GCCCCAGCAGGCGAAAATCCTGTTTGATGGTGGTTAACGGCGGGATATAACATGAGCTGTCTTCGGTATC
GTCGTATCCCACTACCGAGATATCCGCACCAACGCGCAGCCCGGACTCGGTAATGGCGCGCATTGCGCCC
AGCGCCATCTGATCGTTGGCAACCAGCATCGCAGTGGGAACGATGCCCTCATTCAGCATTTGCATGGTTT
GTTGAAAACCGGACATGGCACTCCAGTCGCCTTCCCGTTCCGCTATCGGCTGAATTTGATTGCGAGTGAG
ATATTTATGCCAGCCAGCCAGACGCAGACGCGCCGAGACAGAACTTAATGGGCCCGCTAACAGCGCGATT
TGCTGGTGACCCAATGCGACCAGATGCTCCACGCCCAGTCGCGTACCGTCTTCATGGGAGAAAATAATAC
TGTTGATGGGTGTCTGGTCAGAGACATCAAGAAATAACGCCGGAACATTAGTGCAGGCAGCTTCCACAGC
AATGGCATCCTGGTCATCCAGCGGATAGTTAATGATCAGCCCACTGACGCGTTGCGCGAGAAGATTGTGC
ACCGCCGCTTTACAGGCTTCGACGCCGCTTCGTTCTACCATCGACACCACCACGCTGGCACCCAGTTGAT
CGGCGCGAGATTTAATCGCCGCGACAATTTGCGACGGCGCGTGCAGGGCCAGACTGGAGGTGGCAACGCC
AATCAGCAACGACTGTTTGCCCGCCAGTTGTTGTGCCACGCGGTTGGGAATGTAATTCAGCTCCGCCATC
GCCGCTTCCACTTTTTCCCGCGTTTTCGCAGAAACGTGGCTGGCCTGGTTCACCACGCGGGAAACGGTCT
GATAAGAGACACCGGCATACTCTGCGACATCGTATAACGTTACTGGTTTCACATTCACCACCCTGAATTG
ACTCTCTTCCGGGCGCTATCATGCCATACCGCGAAAGGTTTTGCGCCATTCGATGGTGTCCGGGATCTCG
ACGCTCTCCCTTATGCGACTCCTGCATTAGGAAGCAGCCCAGTAGTAGGTTGAGGCCGTTGAGCACCGCC
GCCGCAAGGAATGGTGCATGCAAGGAGATGGCGCCCAACAGTCCCCCGGCCACGGGGCCTGCCACCATAC
CCACGCCGAAACAAGCGCTCATGAGCCCGAAGTGGCGAGCCCGATCTTCCCCATCGGTGATGTCGGCGAT
ATAGGCGCCAGCAACCGCACCTGTGGCGCCGGTGATGCCGGCCACGATGCGTCCGGCGTAGAGGATCGAG
ATCTCGATCCCGCGAAAT
Features (pLannotate 1.2.2; 20 found; start..end, strand, type, name):
      1..19      +  promoter       T7 promoter: promoter for bacteriophage T7 RNA polymerase
     20..44      +  protein_bind   lac operator: The lac repressor binds to the lac operator to inhibit transcription in E. coli. This inhibition can be relieved by adding lactose or isopropyl-β-D-thiogalactopyranoside (IPTG). lac repressor encoded by lacI
     59..81      +  RBS            RBS: efficient ribosome binding site from bacteriophage T7 gene 10 (Olins and Rangwala, 1989)
    100..116     +  CDS            capTEV™ (fragment): composite tag for in vivo biotinylation, TEV protease cleavage, and 6xHis tagging
    127..144     +  CDS            thrombin site: thrombin recognition and cleavage site
    529..546     +  CDS            9xHis (fragment): 9xHis affinity tag
    556..605     +  CDS            SET1 (fragment): solubility-enhancement tag derived from T7 phage gene 10B
    613..660     +  terminator     T7 terminator: transcription terminator for bacteriophage T7 RNA polymerase
    697..1125    +  rep_origin     f1 ori (sequence partly withheld): f1 bacteriophage origin of replication; arrow indicates direction of (+) strand synthesis
   1178..1235    +  promoter       AmpR promoter (fragment): bla
   1244..2059    -  CDS            KanR: aminoglycoside phosphotransferase; aph(3')-Ia; confers resistance to kanamycin in bacteria or G418 (Geneticin®) in eukaryotes
   2181..2769    +  rep_origin     ori: high-copy-number ColE1/pMB1/pBR322/pUC origin of replication
   2955..3094    -  misc_feature   bom: basis of mobility region from pBR322
   3196..3387    -  CDS            rop: Rop protein, which maintains plasmids at low copy number; rop
   3404..3784    +  CDS            YPB1_ECOLX: Protein predicted: Swiss-Prot protein existence level 4. From Escherichia coli.
   3856..4147    -  CDS            TcR (fragment): tetracycline efflux protein; tet; confers resistance to tetracycline
   4162..4183    -  protein_bind   CAP binding site: CAP binding activates transcription in the presence of cAMP. E. coli catabolite activator protein
   4196..5278    -  CDS            lacI: lac repressor; lacI; The lac repressor binds to the lac operator to inhibit transcription in E. coli. This inhibition can be relieved by adding lactose or isopropyl-β-D-thiogalactopyranoside (IPTG).
   5279..5356    -  promoter       lacI promoter: lacI
   5364..5643    -  CDS            TcR (fragment): tetracycline efflux protein; tet; confers resistance to tetracycline
