[The description below was written by a language model from this plasmid's Addgene catalogue record and pLannotate feature annotations shown in this document.]
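Description:
Expression_vector_NT_1 is a bacterial expression plasmid built on the pET-28a(+) backbone and carrying a synthetic open reading frame for NT_1, a de novo computationally designed protein. The sequenced plasmid is 5,664 nt. It replicates in E. coli from a ColE1/pMB1-type origin accompanied by the pBR322 bom region and the rop gene, and it is selected with kanamycin through an aph(3')-Ia resistance gene. The catalogue lists it as high copy, although rop normally moderates copy number in pET-type vectors. An f1 origin is also present, and the short tetracycline-resistance fragments and the predicted E. coli ORF called by the annotation appear to be pBR322-derived backbone remnants rather than functional elements.

The insert was cloned between the NdeI and XhoI sites, both retained, placing it downstream of a T7 promoter with an adjacent lac operator and the T7 gene 10 ribosome binding site, and upstream of the T7 terminator. The plasmid-borne lacI gene supplies repressor, so transcription requires a host that provides T7 RNA polymerase and is induced with IPTG or lactose. The protein carries an N-terminal 6xHis tag followed by a thrombin cleavage site, allowing affinity purification and optional tag removal. The automated annotation labels this His stretch as a fragment of a composite tag and does not annotate the NT_1 coding region itself, which presumably lies in the unannotated gap after the thrombin site. A second His-coding stretch lies downstream of the XhoI side, but the record does not indicate whether it is translated. The plasmid is intended for producing recombinant NT_1, a member of a set of designed proteins made to explore new fold geometries.
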