Addgene plasmid #158023: Expression_vector_NT_1
Purpose: Expression vector for the de novo designed protein Expression_vector_NT_1
Depositing lab: Tanja Kortemme. Depositing organization: University of California, San Francisco (UCSF). Publication: Expanding the space of protein geometries by computational design of de novo fold families. Pan X, Thompson MC, Zhang Y, Liu L, Fraser JS, Kelly MJS, Kortemme T. Science. 2020 Aug 28;369(6507):1132-1136. doi: 10.1126/science.abc0881. PubMed 32855341.
Backbone
  Vector backbone: pET-28a(+)
  Vector type: Bacterial Expression
Growth in bacteria
  Bacterial resistance: Kanamycin, 50 μg/mL
  Growth temperature: 37°C
  Growth strain: DH5alpha
  Copy number: High Copy
Gene/Insert
  Gene/Insert name: de novo designed protein NT_1
  Species: Synthetic
  Tag / fusion protein: 6x His tag (N terminal on insert)
  Cloning method: Restriction Enzyme; 5′ cloning site NdeI (not destroyed); 3′ cloning site XhoI (not destroyed)
Terms and licenses: Academic/Nonprofit Terms; Industry Terms: Not Available to Industry
Depositor comments: Please visit https://www.biorxiv.org/content/10.1101/2020.04.14.041772v1 for bioRxiv preprint.
How to cite: Expression_vector_NT_1 was a gift from Tanja Kortemme (Addgene plasmid # 158023 ; http://n2t.net/addgene:158023 ; RRID:Addgene_158023)
