>Addgene plasmid #158023 | Expression_vector_NT_1 | depositor partial sequence | sequence record 304962 | de novo designed protein NT_1
TCGCGCGAGGAGATCCGTAAAGTAGTCGAAACCTTTCTGCGTGCTGCGAATAGCCAGGACAAAAAAAAAC
TCGAAGAGGCGGCGAAAAATATTCTGTCACCTGATGTTCGTCTGGAAGTCGGCAACTATACCTGGACCAG
CATTGAACAAATGCTTAAGTTTTATCAACTGTCTGAGATTGATCGCGTCGAAATTCGCAAAGTGCAGGTC
GATGGCAACCACGTGCGTGTGGAAATTGAAGTAGAACGTAATGGCAAAAAGTGGACCTGGGAAGTTGAGG
TGGAAGTACGTAATGGTTTGATTAAACGCATTCGTAATCAGGTCGATCCGGAATATAAAAAAGATGTGCA
AAATATCTGGAATAATACCTAA
